>Addgene plasmid #26283 | pENTR4-GLU-GLU (w719-1) | depositor full sequence | sequence record 12369 | Author sequence
CTTTCCTGCGTTATCCCCTGATTCTGTGGATAACCGTATTACCGCTAGCATGGATCTCGGGGACGTCTAA
CTACTAAGCGAGAGTAGGGAACTGCCAGGCATCAAATAAAACGAAAGGCTCAGTCGGAAGACTGGGCCTT
TCGTTTTATCTGTTGTTTGTCGGTGAACGCTCTCCTGAGTAGGACAAATCCGCCGGGAGCGGATTTGAAC
GTTGTGAAGCAACGGCCCGGAGGGTGGCGGGCAGGACGCCCGCCATAAACTGCCAGGCATCAAACTAAGC
AGAAGGCCATCCTGACGGATGGCCTTTTTGCGTTTCTACAAACTCTTCCTGTTAGTTAGTTACTTAAGCT
CGGGCCCCAAATAATGATTTTATTTTGACTGATAGTGACCTGTTCGTTGCAACAAATTGATAAGCAATGC
TTTTTTATAATGCCAACTTTGTACAAAAAAGCAGGCTCCACCATGGAAGAGTACATGCCTATGGAGGGCA
TGGGAACCAATTCAGTCGACTGGATCCGGTACCGAATTCGCGGCCGCACTCGAGATATCTAGACCCAGCT
TTCTTGTACAAAGTTGGCATTATAAGAAAGCATTGCTTATCAATTTGTTGCAACGAACAGGTCACTATCA
GTCAAAATAAAATCATTATTTGCCATCCAGCTGCAGCTCTGGCCCGTGTCTCAAAATCTCTGATGTTACA
TTGCACAAGATAAAAATATATCATCATGAACAATAAAACTGTCTGCTTACATAAACAGTAATACAAGGGG
TGTTATGAGCCATATTCAACGGGAAACGTCGAGGCCGCGATTAAATTCCAACATGGATGCTGATTTATAT
GGGTATAAATGGGCTCGCGATAATGTCGGGCAATCAGGTGCGACAATCTATCGCTTGTATGGGAAGCCCG
ATGCGCCAGAGTTGTTTCTGAAACATGGCAAAGGTAGCGTTGCCAATGATGTTACAGATGAGATGGTCAG
ACTAAACTGGCTGACGGAATTTATGCCTCTTCCGACCATCAAGCATTTTATCCGTACTCCTGGTGATGCA
TGGTTACTCACCACTGCGATCCCCGGAAAAACAGCATTCCAGGTATTAGAAGAATATCCTGATTCAGGTG
AAAATATTGTTGATGCGCTGGCAGTGTTCCTGCGCCGGTTGCATTCGATTCCTGTTTGTAATTGTCCTTT
TAACAGCGATCGCGTATTTCGTCTCGCTCAGGCGCAATCACGAATGAATAACGGTTTGGTTGATGCGAGT
GATTTTGATGACGAGCGTAATGGCTGGCCTGTTGAACAAGTCTGGAAAGAAATGCATAAACTTTTGCCAT
TCTCACCGGATTCAGTCGTCACTCATGGTGATTTCTCACTTGATAACCTTATTTTTGACGAGGGGAAATT
AATAGGTTGTATTGATGTTGGACGAGTCGGAATCGCAGACCGATACCAGGATCTTGCCATCCTATGGAAC
TGCCTCGGTGAGTTTTCTCCTTCATTACAGAAACGGCTTTTTCAAAAATATGGTATTGATAATCCTGATA
TGAATAAATTGCAGTTTCATTTGATGCTCGATGAGTTTTTCTAATCAGAATTGGTTAATTGGTTGTAACA
TTATTCAGATTGGGCCCCGTTCCACTGAGCGTCAGACCCCGTAGAAAAGATCAAAGGATCTTCTTGAGAT
CCTTTTTTTCTGCGCGTAATCTGCTGCTTGCAAACAAAAAAACCACCGCTACCAGCGGTGGTTTGTTTGC
CGGATCAAGAGCTACCAACTCTTTTTCCGAAGGTAACTGGCTTCAGCAGAGCGCAGATACCAAATACTGT
TCTTCTAGTGTAGCCGTAGTTAGGCCACCACTTCAAGAACTCTGTAGCACCGCCTACATACCTCGCTCTG
CTAATCCTGTTACCAGTGGCTGCTGCCAGTGGCGATAAGTCGTGTCTTACCGGGTTGGACTCAAGACGAT
AGTTACCGGATAAGGCGCAGCGGTCGGGCTGAACGGGGGGTTCGTGCACACAGCCCAGCTTGGAGCGAAC
GACCTACACCGAACTGAGATACCTACAGCGTGAGCTATGAGAAAGCGCCACGCTTCCCGAAGGGAGAAAG
GCGGACAGGTATCCGGTAAGCGGCAGGGTCGGAACAGGAGAGCGCACGAGGGAGCTTCCAGGGGGAAACG
CCTGGTATCTTTATAGTCCTGTCGGGTTTCGCCACCTCTGACTTGAGCGTCGATTTTTGTGATGCTCGTC
AGGGGGGCGGAGCCTATGGAAAAACGCCAGCAACGCGGCCTTTTTACGGTTCCTGGCCTTTTGCTGGCCT
TTTGCTCACATGTT
Features (pLannotate 1.2.2; 7 found; start..end, strand, type, name):
      1..46      +  rep_origin     RSF ori (fragment): Plasmids containing the RSF 1030 origin of replication can be propagated in E. coli cells that contain additional plasmids with compatible origins.
    106..149     -  terminator     rrnB T1 terminator: Escherichia coli rrnB; transcription terminator T1 from the E. coli rrnB gene
    281..308     +  terminator     rrnB T2 terminator: transcription terminator T2 from the E. coli rrnB gene
    358..457     +  protein_bind   attL1: mutant version of attL; recombination site for the Gateway® LR reaction LR Clonase™
    553..652     -  protein_bind   attL2: mutant version of attL; recombination site for the Gateway® LR reaction LR Clonase™
    775..1584    +  CDS            KanR: aminoglycoside phosphotransferase; aph(3')-Ia; confers resistance to kanamycin in bacteria or G418 (Geneticin®) in eukaryotes
   1674..2262    +  rep_origin     ori: high-copy-number ColE1/pMB1/pBR322/pUC origin of replication
