[The description below was written by a language model from this plasmid's Addgene catalogue record and pLannotate feature annotations shown in this document.]
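Description:
pENTR4-GLU-GLU (w719-1) is an empty Gateway entry vector built on the Invitrogen pENTR4 backbone, with a total size of 2,324 bp. It is a bacterial cloning plasmid only: it replicates in E. coli from a high-copy ColE1/pUC-type origin and is selected with kanamycin through an aminoglycoside phosphotransferase (KanR) gene. The automated annotation also flags a very short fragment resembling the RSF origin at the start of the sequence. This is only a partial match and not a second functional replicon.

The working part of the plasmid is the short interval between the attL1 and attL2 recombination sites, which in this derivative carries a GLU-GLU epitope tag positioned for N-terminal fusions. The tag itself is not called out in the feature table, but the catalogue entry and depositor comments record it. No gene is inserted. A coding sequence of interest is placed in frame downstream of the tag by restriction cloning, using the XmnI site at the 5′ end and the XbaI site at the 3′ end, both of which are retained. The rrnB T1 and T2 transcription terminators lie upstream of attL1 and insulate the cloning region from read-through transcription originating in the backbone. The entry vector has no annotated promoter driving the insert, as is usual for entry clones.

Once an open reading frame is cloned, an LR Clonase reaction between the attL sites and the attR sites of a destination vector transfers the tagged cassette into an expression backbone of choice. This yields a GLU-GLU-tagged protein suitable for antibody-based detection or purification.
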