Addgene plasmid #26283: pENTR4-GLU-GLU (w719-1)
Purpose: (Empty Backbone)
Depositing lab: Eric Campeau. Depositing organization: University of Massachusetts, Worcester.
Backbone
  Vector backbone: pENTR4
  Backbone manufacturer: Invitrogen
  Backbone size (bp): 2324
  Vector type: Entry vector
Growth in bacteria
  Bacterial resistance: Kanamycin, 50 μg/mL
  Growth temperature: 37°C
  Growth strain: DH5alpha
  Growth instructions: TOP10F', 37oC
  Copy number: High Copy
Gene/Insert
  Gene/Insert name: no insert
  Tag / fusion protein: GLU-GLU (N terminal on backbone)
  Cloning method: Restriction Enzyme; 5′ cloning site Xmn I (not destroyed); 3′ cloning site Xba I (not destroyed)
  Sequencing primers: 5′ ENTRforw; 3′ ENTRrev
Terms and licenses: Academic/Nonprofit Terms; Industry Terms: Not Available to Industry
Depositor comments: GLU-GLU epitope tag for N-terminal fusions.
How to cite: pENTR4-GLU-GLU (w719-1) was a gift from Eric Campeau (Addgene plasmid # 26283 ; http://n2t.net/addgene:26283 ; RRID:Addgene_26283)
