>Addgene plasmid #26283 | pENTR4-GLU-GLU (w719-1) | addgene partial sequence | sequence record 32316 | 26283 with pENTR-R
GTTTTATTGTTCATGATGATATATTTTTATCTTGTGCAATGTAACATCAGAGATTTTGAGACACGGGCCA
GAGCTGCAGCTGGATGGCAAATAATGATTTTATTTTGACTGATAGTGACCTGTTCGTTGCAACAAATTGA
TAAGCAATGCTTTCTTATAATGCCAACTTTGTACAAGAAAGCTGGGTCTAGATATCTCGAGTGCGGCCGC
GAATTCGGTACCGGATCCAGTCGACTGAATTGGTTCCCATGCCCTCCATAGGCATGTACTCTTCCATGGT
GGAGCCTGCTTTTTTGTACAAAGTTGGCATTATAAAAAAGCATTGCTTATCAATTTGTTGCAACGAACAG
GTCACTATCAGTCAAAATAAAATCATTATTTGGGGCCCGAGCTTAAGTAACTAACTAACAGGAAGAGTTT
GTAGAAACGCAAAAAGGCCATCCGTCAGGATGGCCTTCTGCTTAGTTTGATGCCTGGCAGTTTATGGCGG
GCGTCCTGCCC
