>Addgene plasmid #26283 | pENTR4-GLU-GLU (w719-1) | addgene partial sequence | sequence record 32317 | 26283 with pENTR-F
TAATGATTTTATTTTGACTGATAGTGACCTGTTCGTTGCAACAAATTGATAAGCAATGCTTTTTTATAAT
GCCAACTTTGTACAAAAAAGCAGGCTCCACCATGGAAGAGTACATGCCTATGGAGGGCATGGGAACCAAT
TCAGTCGACTGGATCCGGTACCGAATTCGCGGCCGCACTCGAGATATCTAGACCCAGCTTTCTTGTACAA
AGTTGGCATTATAAGAAAGCATTGCTTATCAATTTGTTGCAACGAACAGGTCACTATCAGTCAAAATAAA
ATCATTATTTGCCATCCGGCTGCAA
